Addgene plasmid #103620: LSB-hsa-miR-539-5p
Purpose: Used to sense miRNA activity using fluorescence based tools. hsa-miR-539-5p target in 3' UTR of of mKate. miRNA activity can be measured by the repression of mKate2 relative to EBFP2 fluorescent proteins . Plasmid is inherently unstable; please see Depositor Comments
Depositing lab: Ron Weiss. Depositing organization: Massachusetts Institute of Technology. Publication: A mixed antagonistic/synergistic miRNA repression model enables accurate predictions of multi-input miRNA sensor activity. Gam JJ, Babb J, Weiss R. Nat Commun. 2018 Jun 22;9(1):2430. doi: 10.1038/s41467-018-04575-0. PubMed 29934631.
Backbone
  Vector backbone: Low Sensor Backbone (LSB)
  Vector type: Mammalian Expression, Synthetic Biology
Growth in bacteria
  Bacterial resistance: Ampicillin and Kanamycin, 100 & 50 μg/mL
  Growth temperature: 30°C
  Growth strain: NEB Stable
  Copy number: High Copy
Gene/Insert
  Gene/Insert name: hsa-miR-539-5p target
  Species: H. sapiens (human)
  Entrez Gene: MIR539 (a.k.a. MIRN539, hsa-mir-539, mir-539)
  Promoter: EF-1a
  Cloning method: Gibson Cloning
Terms and licenses: Academic/Nonprofit Terms; Industry Terms: Not Available to Industry
Depositor comments: Please note that this plasmid is inherently unstable due to a repeating poly A element. We recommend performing a diagnostic digest on multiple colonies upon receipt. The depositors would like to note the presence of several discrepancies between the depositor sequence and physical plasmid sequence. In particular, the sequences upstream and downstream of the puromycin coding region have 10 bp insertions which do not affect the ability to perform puromycin selection. The sequences for those regions within the physical plasmids are as follows: Upstream of Puro: GAATTCGACCGCCTGTCTCAAGGTGCCACC; Downstream of Puro: GCTTTGAGACTACGCGTGAATTCACTCCTC. Please contact if you are interested in this plasmid prior to placing an order.
How to cite: LSB-hsa-miR-539-5p was a gift from Ron Weiss (Addgene plasmid # 103620 ; http://n2t.net/addgene:103620 ; RRID:Addgene_103620)
