[The description below was written by a language model from this plasmid's Addgene catalogue record and pLannotate feature annotations shown in this document.]
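Description:
LSB-hsa-miR-539-5p is a mammalian expression and synthetic-biology plasmid of about 11 kb, built on the Low Sensor Backbone (LSB) and designed as a two-colour fluorescent sensor of microRNA activity. It replicates in E. coli from a high-copy ColE1/pUC-type origin and carries both an ampicillin resistance gene (β-lactamase with its bla promoter) and a kanamycin resistance gene (aph(3')-Ia), so it is maintained under dual selection. A puromycin N-acetyltransferase coding sequence followed by a rabbit β-globin polyadenylation signal allows puromycin selection in mammalian cells. No promoter driving it is annotated in the feature table.

The payload consists of two parallel transcription units with the same architecture: a human EF-1α core promoter with its intron A, a fluorescent protein coding sequence flanked by Gateway attB recombination scars (attB4, attB1, attB2), and a β-globin 3' region with poly(A) signal. One unit expresses the red protein mKate2 and carries the hsa-miR-539-5p target in its 3' UTR. The target itself is not annotated as a feature, but presumably lies in the unannotated stretch between the mKate2 cassette and its β-globin sequences. The other unit expresses the blue protein EBFP2 without a target and serves as an internal reference for delivery and expression. When miR-539-5p is active in transfected cells, it represses the mKate2 transcript, so miRNA activity is read out as the drop in mKate2 relative to EBFP2 fluorescence.

The depositor notes that the repeated poly(A) element makes the plasmid inherently unstable. They also report small discrepancies between the deposited sequence and the physical plasmid, including short insertions flanking the puromycin coding region that do not affect selection.
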