Features (pLannotate 1.2.2; 28 found; start..end, strand, type, name):
     87..675     -  rep_origin     ori: high-copy-number ColE1/pMB1/pBR322/pUC origin of replication
    846..1706    -  CDS            AmpR: β-lactamase; bla; confers resistance to ampicillin, carbenicillin, and related antibiotics
   1707..1778    -  promoter       AmpR promoter: bla
   1857..2456    +  CDS            PuroR: puromycin N-acetyltransferase; pac from Streptomyces alboniger; confers resistance to puromycin
   2461..2541    +  CDS            HBB (fragment): HBB_PONPY - Experimental evidence at transcript level: Swiss-Prot protein existence level 2. Involved in oxygen transport from the lung to the various peripheral tissues. From Pongo pygmaeus (Bornean orangutan).
   2612..2667    +  polyA_signal   β-globin poly(A) signal: rabbit β-globin polyadenylation signal (Gil and Proudfoot, 1987)
   3646..3666    +  protein_bind   attB4: mutant version of attB; core recombination site for the Gateway® BP reaction BP Clonase™
   3734..3945    +  promoter       EF-1α core promoter: core promoter for human elongation factor EF-1α
   3946..4884    +  intron         EF-1α intron A: intron upstream of the start codon of human EF-1α
   4911..4931    +  protein_bind   attB1: mutant version of attB; core recombination site for the Gateway® BP reaction BP Clonase™
   4951..5646    +  CDS            mKate2: mKate2 is a basic (constitutively fluorescent) red fluorescent protein published in 2009, derived from Entacmaea quadricolor. It is reported to be a rapidly-maturing monomer with moderate acid sensitivity.
   5666..5690    -  protein_bind   attB2: mutant version of attB; recombination site for the Gateway® BP reaction BP Clonase™
   5834..5908    +  CDS            HBB (fragment): HBB_PONPY - Experimental evidence at transcript level: Swiss-Prot protein existence level 2. Involved in oxygen transport from the lung to the various peripheral tissues. From Pongo pygmaeus (Bornean orangutan).
   5979..6034    +  polyA_signal   β-globin poly(A) signal: rabbit β-globin polyadenylation signal (Gil and Proudfoot, 1987)
   6418..6443    +  misc_feature   SA: splice acceptor site
   7115..7135    +  protein_bind   attB4: mutant version of attB; core recombination site for the Gateway® BP reaction BP Clonase™
   7203..7414    +  promoter       EF-1α core promoter: core promoter for human elongation factor EF-1α
   7415..8353    +  intron         EF-1α intron A: intron upstream of the start codon of human EF-1α
   8380..8400    +  protein_bind   attB1: mutant version of attB; core recombination site for the Gateway® BP reaction BP Clonase™
   8411..9127    +  CDS            EBFP2: EBFP2 is a basic (constitutively fluorescent) blue fluorescent protein published in 2007, derived from Aequorea victoria. It is reported to be a rapidly-maturing monomer with moderate acid sensitivity.
   9135..9159    -  protein_bind   attB2: mutant version of attB; recombination site for the Gateway® BP reaction BP Clonase™
   9163..9243    +  CDS            HBB (fragment): HBB_PONPY - Experimental evidence at transcript level: Swiss-Prot protein existence level 2. Involved in oxygen transport from the lung to the various peripheral tissues. From Pongo pygmaeus (Bornean orangutan).
   9314..9369    +  polyA_signal   β-globin poly(A) signal: rabbit β-globin polyadenylation signal (Gil and Proudfoot, 1987)
   9752..9774    -  protein_bind   lac operator (fragment): The lac repressor binds to the lac operator to inhibit transcription in E. coli. This inhibition can be relieved by adding lactose or isopropyl-β-D-thiogalactopyranoside (IPTG). lac repressor encoded by lacI
   9778..9808    -  promoter       lac promoter: promoter for the E. coli lac operon
   9823..9844    -  protein_bind   CAP binding site: CAP binding activates transcription in the presence of cAMP. E. coli catabolite activator protein
   9857..9896    -  CDS            lacI (fragment): lac repressor; lacI; The lac repressor binds to the lac operator to inhibit transcription in E. coli. This inhibition can be relieved by adding lactose or isopropyl-β-D-thiogalactopyranoside (IPTG).
  10069..10878   +  CDS            KanR: aminoglycoside phosphotransferase; aph(3')-Ia; confers resistance to kanamycin in bacteria or G418 (Geneticin®) in eukaryotes
>Addgene plasmid #103620 | LSB-hsa-miR-539-5p | depositor full sequence | sequence record 196288 | Full Sequence
AATTGAGGGGATAACGCAGGAAAGAACATGTGAGCAAAAGGCCAGCAAAAGGCCAGGAACCGTAAAAAGG
CCGCGTTGCTGGCGTTTTTCCATAGGCTCCGCCCCCCTGACGAGCATCACAAAAATCGACGCTCAAGTCA
GAGGTGGCGAAACCCGACAGGACTATAAAGATACCAGGCGTTTCCCCCTGGAAGCTCCCTCGTGCGCTCT
CCTGTTCCGACCCTGCCGCTTACCGGATACCTGTCCGCCTTTCTCCCTTCGGGAAGCGTGGCGCTTTCTC
ATAGCTCACGCTGTAGGTATCTCAGTTCGGTGTAGGTCGTTCGCTCCAAGCTGGGCTGTGTGCACGAACC
CCCCGTTCAGCCCGACCGCTGCGCCTTATCCGGTAACTATCGTCTTGAGTCCAACCCGGTAAGACACGAC
TTATCGCCACTGGCAGCAGCCACTGGTAACAGGATTAGCAGAGCGAGGTATGTAGGCGGTGCTACAGAGT
TCTTGAAGTGGTGGCCTAACTACGGCTACACTAGAAGAACAGTATTTGGTATCTGCGCTCTGCTGAAGCC
AGTTACCTTCGGAAAAAGAGTTGGTAGCTCTTGATCCGGCAAACAAACCACCGCTGGTAGCGGTGGTTTT
TTTGTTTGCAAGCAGCAGATTACGCGCAGAAAAAAAGGATCTCAAGAAGATCCTTTGATCTTTTCTACGG
GGTCTGACGCTCAGTGGAACGAAAACTCACGTTAAGGGATTTTGGTCATGAGATTATCAAAAAGGATCTT
CACCTAGATCCTTTTAAATTAAAAATGAAGTTTTAAATCAATCTAAAGTATATATGAGTAAACTTGGTCT
GACAGTTACCAATGCTTAATCAGTGAGGCACCTATCTCAGCGATCTGTCTATTTCGTTCATCCATAGTTG
CCTGACTCCCCGTCGTGTAGATAACTACGATACGGGAGGGCTTACCATCTGGCCCCAGTGCTGCAATGAT
ACCGCGAGAACCACGCTCACCGGCTCCAGATTTATCAGCAATAAACCAGCCAGCCGGAAGGGCCGAGCGC
AGAAGTGGTCCTGCAACTTTATCCGCCTCCATCCAGTCTATTAATTGTTGCCGGGAAGCTAGAGTAAGTA
GTTCGCCAGTTAATAGTTTGCGCAACGTTGTTGCCATTGCTACAGGCATCGTGGTGTCACGCTCGTCGTT
TGGTATGGCTTCATTCAGCTCCGGTTCCCAACGATCAAGGCGAGTTACATGATCCCCCATGTTGTGCAAA
AAAGCGGTTAGCTCCTTCGGTCCTCCGATCGTTGTCAGAAGTAAGTTGGCCGCAGTGTTATCACTCATGG
TTATGGCAGCACTGCATAATTCTCTTACTGTCATGCCATCCGTAAGATGCTTTTCTGTGACTGGTGAGTA
CTCAACCAAGTCATTCTGAGAATAGTGTATGCGGCGACCGAGTTGCTCTTGCCCGGCGTCAATACGGGAT
AATACCGCGCCACATAGCAGAACTTTAAAAGTGCTCATCATTGGAAAACGTTCTTCGGGGCGAAAACTCT
CAAGGATCTTACCGCTGTTGAGATCCAGTTCGATGTAACCCACTCGTGCACCCAACTGATCTTCAGCATC
TTTTACTTTCACCAGCGTTTCTGGGTGAGCAAAAACAGGAAGGCAAAATGCCGCAAAAAAGGGAATAAGG
GCGACACGGAAATGTTGAATACTCATACTCTTCCTTTTTCAATATTATTGAAGCATTTATCAGGGTTATT
GTCTCATGAGCGGATACATATTTGAATGTAGCTCCGAATTTCTCGAGGGCTTGTCGACGACGGCGGTCTC
CGTCGTCAGGATCATGAATTCGACCCGCCTGCCACCATGACCGAGTACAAGCCCACGGTGCGCCTCGCCA
CCCGCGACGACGTCCCCCGGGCCGTACGCACCCTCGCCGCCGCGTTCGCCGACTACCCCGCCACGCGCCA
CACCGTCGACCCGGACCGCCACATCGAGCGGGTCACCGAGCTGCAAGAACTCTTCCTCACGCGCGTCGGG
CTCGACATCGGCAAGGTGTGGGTCGCGGACGACGGCGCCGCGGTGGCGGTCTGGACCACGCCGGAGAGCG
TCGAAGCGGGGGCGGTGTTCGCCGAGATCGGCCCGCGCATGGCCGAGTTGAGCGGTTCCCGGCTGGCCGC
GCAGCAACAGATGGAAGGCCTCCTGGCGCCGCACCGGCCCAAGGAGCCCGCGTGGTTCCTGGCCACCGTC
GGCGTCTCGCCCGACCACCAGGGCAAGGGTCTGGGCAGCGCCGTCGTGCTCCCCGGAGTGGAGGCGGCCG
AGCGCGCCGGGGTGCCCGCCTTCCTGGAGACATCCGCGCCCCGCAACCTCCCCTTCTACGAGCGGCTCGG
CTTCACCGTCACCGCCGACGTCGAGGTGCCCGAAGGACCGCGCACCTGGTGCATGACCCGCAAGCCCGGT
GCCTGATACGCGTGAATTCACTCCTCAGGTGCAGGCTGCCTATCAGAAGGTGGTGGCTGGTGTGGCCAAT
GCCCTGGCTCACAAATACCACTGAGATCTTTTTCCCTCTGCCAAAAATTATGGGGACATCATGAAGCCCC
TTGAGCATCTGACTTCTGGCTAATAAAGGAAATTTATTTTCATTGCAATAGTGTGTTGGAATTTTTTGTG
TCTCTCACTCGGAAGGACATATGGGAGGGCAAATCATTTAAAACATCAGAATGAGTATTTGGTTTAGAGT
TTGGCAACATATGCCCATATGCTGGCTGCCATGAACAAAGGTTGGCTATAAAGAGGTCATCAGTATATGA
AACAGCCCCCTGCTGTCCATTCCTTATTCCATAGAAAAGCCTTGACTTGAGGTTAGATTTTTTTTATATT
TTGTTTTGTGTTATTTTTTTCTTTAACATCCCTAAAATTTTCCTTACATGTTTTACTAGCCAGATTTTTC
CTCCTCTCCTGACTACTCCCAGTCATAGCTGTCCCTCTTCTCTTATGGAGATCCCTCGACCTGCAGCCCA
AGCTTGAATTCTCTAGAATTACCCTGTTATCCCTATGCTTGGTTTACCGAGCTCTTATTGGTTTTCAAAC
TTCATTGACTGTGCCCAACGCGCCTGGGAGCTCACGGGGACAGCCCCCCCCCAAAGCCCCCAGGGATGTA
ATTACGTCCCTCCCCCGCTAGGGGGCAGCAGCGAGCCGCCCGGGGCTCCGCTCCGGTCCGGCGCTCCCCC
CGCATCCCCGAGCCGGCAGCGTGCGGGGACAGCCCGGGCACGGGGAAGGTGGCACGGGATCGCTTTCCTC
TGAACGCTTCTCGCTGCTCTTTGAGCCTGCAGACACCTGGGGGGATACGGGGAAAAAGCTAGGCTGAAAG
ACCGGTTCTTAGAATGACACGCGCCTGGGAGCTCACGGGGACAGCCCCCCCCCAAAGCCCCCAGGGATGT
AATTACGTCCCTCCCCCGCTAGGGGGCAGCAGCGAGCCGCCCGGGGCTCCGCTCCGGTCCGGCGCTCCCC
CCGCATCCCCGAGCCGGCAGCGTGCGGGGACAGCCCGGGCACGGGGAAGGTGGCACGGGATCGCTTTCCT
CTGAACGCTTCTCGCTGCTCTTTGAGCCTGCAGACACCTGGGGGGATACGGGGAAAAAGCTAACTTCTGA
GACGACAACTTTGTATAGAAAAGTTGGCTCCGAATTCGCCCTTGACAGCAGAGATCCAGTTTGGTTAATT
AATTGGCTCCGGTGCCCGTCAGTGGGCAGAGCGCACATCGCCCACAGTCCCCGAGAAGTTGTGGGGAGGG
GTCGGCAATTGAACCGGTGCCTAGAGAAGGTGGCGCGGGGTAAACTGGGAAAGTGATGTCGTGTACTGGC
TCCGCCTTTTTCCCGAGGGTGGGGGAGAACCGTATATAAGTGCAGTAGTCGCCGTGAACGTTCTTTTTCG
CAACGGGTTTGCCGCCAGAACACAGGTAAGTGCCGTGTGTGGTTCCCGCGGGCCTGGCCTCTTTACGGGT
TATGGCCCTTGCGTGCCTTGAATTACTTCCACCTGGCTGCAGTACGTGATTCTTGATCCCGAGCTTCGGG
TTGGAAGTGGGTGGGAGAGTTCGAGGCCTTGCGCTTAAGGAGCCCCTTCGCCTCGTGCTTGAGTTGAGGC
CTGGCCTGGGCGCTGGGGCCGCCGCGTGCGAATCTGGTGGCACCTTCGCGCCTGTCTCGCTGCTTTCGAT
AAGTCTCTAGCCATTTAAAATTTTTGATGACCTGCTGCGACGCTTTTTTTCTGGCAAGATAGTCTTGTAA
ATGCGGGCCAAGATCTGCACACTGGTATTTCGGTTTTTGGGGCCGCGGGCGGCGACGGGGCCCGTGCGTC
CCAGCGCACATGTTCGGCGAGGCGGGGCCTGCGAGCGCGGCCACCGAGAATCGGACGGGGGTAGTCTCAA
GCTGGCCGGCCTGCTCTGGTGCCTGGCCTCGCGCCGCCGTGTATCGCCCCGCCCTGGGCGGCAAGGCTGG
CCCGGTCGGCACCAGTTGCGTGAGCGGAAAGATGGCCGCTTCCCGGCCCTGCTGCAGGGAGCTCAAAATG
GAGGACGCGGCGCTCGGGAGAGCGGGCGGGTGAGTCACCCACACAAAGGAAAAGGGCCTTTCCGTCCTCA
GCCGTCGCTTCATGTGACTCCACGGAGTACCGGGCGCCGTCCAGGCACCTCGATTAGTTCTCGAGCTTTT
GGAGTACGTCGTCTTTAGGTTGGGGGGAGGGGTTTTATGCGATGGAGTTTCCCCACACTGAGTGGGTGGA
GACTGAAGTTAGGCCAGCTTGGCACTTGATGTAATTCTCCTTGGAATTTGCCCTTTTTGAGTTTGGATCT
TGGTTCATTCTCAAGCCTCAGACAGTGGTTCAAAGTTTTTTTCTTCCATTTCAGGTGTCGTGAGAAGGGC
GAATTCGACCCAAGTTTGTACAAAAAAGCAGGCTGGATCCAGGTGCCACCATGGTGAGCGAGCTGATTAA
GGAGAACATGCACATGAAGCTGTACATGGAGGGCACCGTGAACAACCACCACTTCAAGTGCACATCCGAG
GGCGAAGGCAAGCCCTACGAGGGCACCCAGACCATGAGAATCAAGGCGGTCGAGGGCGGCCCTCTCCCCT
TCGCCTTCGACATCCTGGCTACCAGCTTCATGTACGGCAGCAAAACCTTCATCAACCACACCCAGGGCAT
CCCCGACTTCTTTAAGCAGTCCTTCCCCGAGGGCTTCACATGGGAGAGAGTCACCACATACGAAGATGGG
GGCGTGCTGACCGCTACCCAGGACACCAGCCTCCAGGACGGCTGCCTCATCTACAACGTCAAGATCAGAG
GGGTGAACTTCCCATCCAACGGCCCTGTGATGCAGAAGAAAACACTCGGCTGGGAGGCCTCCACCGAGAC
ACTGTACCCCGCTGACGGCGGCCTGGAAGGCAGAGCCGACATGGCCCTGAAGCTCGTGGGCGGGGGCCAC
CTGATCTGCAACCTTAAGACCACATACAGATCCAAGAAACCCGCTAAGAACCTCAAGATGCCCGGCGTCT
ACTATGTGGACAGGAGACTGGAAAGAATCAAGGAGGCCGACAAAGAGACATACGTCGAGCAGCACGAGGT
GGCTGTGGCCAGATACTGCGACCTCCCTAGCAAACTGGGGCACAAACTTAATTGAGAATTCTACCACCCA
GCTTTCTTGTACAAAGTGGTACGTCTCAAGACCAGAGGTCTCTGCTTGTATAATTACACACCAAGGATAA
TTTCTCCACACACCAAGGATAATTTCTCCACACACCAAGGATAATTTCTCCACACACCAAGGATAATTTC
TCCCAACCAGAAGAGACCTGTGCTTCACTCCTCAGGTGCAGGCTGCCTATCAGAAGGTGGTGGCTGGTGT
GGCCAATGCCCTGGCTCACAAATACCACTGAGATCTTTTTCCCTCTGCCAAAAATTATGGGGACATCATG
AAGCCCCTTGAGCATCTGACTTCTGGCTAATAAAGGAAATTTATTTTCATTGCAATAGTGTGTTGGAATT
TTTTGTGTCTCTCACTCGGAAGGACATATGGGAGGGCAAATCATTTAAAACATCAGAATGAGTATTTGGT
TTAGAGTTTGGCAACATATGCCCATATGCTGGCTGCCATGAACAAAGGTTGGCTATAAAGAGGTCATCAG
TATATGAAACAGCCCCCTGCTGTCCATTCCTTATTCCATAGAAAAGCCTTGACTTGAGGTTAGATTTTTT
TTATATTTTGTTTTGTGTTATTTTTTTCTTTAACATCCCTAAAATTTTCCTTACATGTTTTACTAGCCAG
ATTTTTCCTCCTCTCCTGACTACTCCCAGTCATAGCTGTCCCTCTTCTCTTATGGAGATCCCGAGCGGTG
CGTTTTTATGCTTGTAGTATTGTATAATGTTTTTAAGATCCAAGCTTCTGACCTCTTCTCTTCCTCCCAC
AGGGCCTCGAGACAATTGCATCGATGGTACCAGTGAAAGTCTGCAATGAATTCGAGTTGGCGCGCCTGTC
ATTCTAAATCTCTCTTTCAGCCTAAAGCTTTTTCCCCGTATCCCCCCAGGTGTCTGCAGGCTCAAAGAGC
AGCGAGAAGCGTTCAGAGGAAAGCGATCCCGTGCCACCTTCCCCGTGCCCGGGCTGTCCCCGCACGCTGC
CGGCTCGGGGATGCGGGGGGAGCGCCGGACCGGAGCGGAGCCCCGGGCGGCTCGCTGCTGCCCCCTAGCG
GGGGAGGGACGTAATTACATCCCTGGGGGCTTTGGGAGGGGGCTGTCCCCGTGAGCTCCCAGGCGCGCCT
GTCATTCTAAATCTCTCTTTCAGCCTAAAGCTTTTTCCCCGTATCCCCCCAGGTGTCTGCAGGCTCAAAG
AGCAGCGAGAAGCGTTCAGAGGAAAGCGATCCCGTGCCACCTTCCCCGTGCCCGGGCTGTCCCCGCACGC
TGCCGGCTCGGGGATGCGGGGGGAGCGCCGGACCGGAGCGGAGCCCCGGGCGGCTCGCTGCTGCCCCCTA
GCGGGGGAGGGACGTAATTACATCCCTGGGGGCTTTGGGGGGGGGCTGTCCCCGTGAGCTCCCAGGCGCG
CCAACTCGGTACCGTATCGATGTCGACGTTAACGCTAGTGATATCAACTTTGTATAGAAAAGTTGGCTCC
GAATTCGCCCTTGACAGCAGAGATCCAGTTTGGTTAATTAATTGGCTCCGGTGCCCGTCAGTGGGCAGAG
CGCACATCGCCCACAGTCCCCGAGAAGTTGTGGGGAGGGGTCGGCAATTGAACCGGTGCCTAGAGAAGGT
GGCGCGGGGTAAACTGGGAAAGTGATGTCGTGTACTGGCTCCGCCTTTTTCCCGAGGGTGGGGGAGAACC
GTATATAAGTGCAGTAGTCGCCGTGAACGTTCTTTTTCGCAACGGGTTTGCCGCCAGAACACAGGTAAGT
GCCGTGTGTGGTTCCCGCGGGCCTGGCCTCTTTACGGGTTATGGCCCTTGCGTGCCTTGAATTACTTCCA
CCTGGCTGCAGTACGTGATTCTTGATCCCGAGCTTCGGGTTGGAAGTGGGTGGGAGAGTTCGAGGCCTTG
CGCTTAAGGAGCCCCTTCGCCTCGTGCTTGAGTTGAGGCCTGGCCTGGGCGCTGGGGCCGCCGCGTGCGA
ATCTGGTGGCACCTTCGCGCCTGTCTCGCTGCTTTCGATAAGTCTCTAGCCATTTAAAATTTTTGATGAC
CTGCTGCGACGCTTTTTTTCTGGCAAGATAGTCTTGTAAATGCGGGCCAAGATCTGCACACTGGTATTTC
GGTTTTTGGGGCCGCGGGCGGCGACGGGGCCCGTGCGTCCCAGCGCACATGTTCGGCGAGGCGGGGCCTG
CGAGCGCGGCCACCGAGAATCGGACGGGGGTAGTCTCAAGCTGGCCGGCCTGCTCTGGTGCCTGGCCTCG
CGCCGCCGTGTATCGCCCCGCCCTGGGCGGCAAGGCTGGCCCGGTCGGCACCAGTTGCGTGAGCGGAAAG
ATGGCCGCTTCCCGGCCCTGCTGCAGGGAGCTCAAAATGGAGGACGCGGCGCTCGGGAGAGCGGGCGGGT
GAGTCACCCACACAAAGGAAAAGGGCCTTTCCGTCCTCAGCCGTCGCTTCATGTGACTCCACGGAGTACC
GGGCGCCGTCCAGGCACCTCGATTAGTTCTCGAGCTTTTGGAGTACGTCGTCTTTAGGTTGGGGGGAGGG
GTTTTATGCGATGGAGTTTCCCCACACTGAGTGGGTGGAGACTGAAGTTAGGCCAGCTTGGCACTTGATG
TAATTCTCCTTGGAATTTGCCCTTTTTGAGTTTGGATCTTGGTTCATTCTCAAGCCTCAGACAGTGGTTC
AAAGTTTTTTTCTTCCATTTCAGGTGTCGTGAGAAGGGCGAATTCGACCCAAGTTTGTACAAAAAAGCAG
GCTCGCCACCATGGTGAGCAAGGGCGAGGAGCTGTTCACCGGGGTGGTGCCCATCCTGGTCGAGCTGGAC
GGCGACGTAAACGGCCACAAGTTCAGCGTGAGGGGCGAGGGCGAGGGCGATGCCACCAACGGCAAGCTGA
CCCTGAAGTTCATCTGCACCACCGGCAAGCTGCCCGTGCCCTGGCCCACCCTCGTGACCACCCTGAGCCA
CGGCGTGCAGTGCTTCGCCCGCTACCCCGACCACATGAAGCAGCACGACTTCTTCAAGTCCGCCATGCCC
GAAGGCTACGTCCAGGAGCGCACCATCTTCTTCAAGGACGACGGCACCTACAAGACCCGCGCCGAGGTGA
AGTTCGAGGGCGACACCCTAGTGAACCGCATCGAGCTGAAGGGCGTCGACTTCAAGGAGGACGGCAACAT
CCTGGGGCACAAGCTGGAGTACAACTTCAACAGCCACAACATCTATATCATGGCCGTCAAGCAGAAGAAC
GGCATCAAGGTGAACTTCAAGATCCGCCACAACGTGGAGGACGGCAGCGTGCAGCTCGCCGACCACTACC
AGCAGAACACCCCCATCGGCGACGGCCCCGTGCTGCTGCCCGACAGCCACTACCTGAGCACCCAGTCCGT
GCTGAGCAAAGACCCCAACGAGAAGCGCGATCACATGGTCCTGCTGGAGTTCCGCACCGCCGCCGGGATC
ACTCTCGGCATGGACGAGCTGTACAAGTAATACCACCCAGCTTTCTTGTACAAAGTGGTACGCGTGAATT
CACTCCTCAGGTGCAGGCTGCCTATCAGAAGGTGGTGGCTGGTGTGGCCAATGCCCTGGCTCACAAATAC
CACTGAGATCTTTTTCCCTCTGCCAAAAATTATGGGGACATCATGAAGCCCCTTGAGCATCTGACTTCTG
GCTAATAAAGGAAATTTATTTTCATTGCAATAGTGTGTTGGAATTTTTTGTGTCTCTCACTCGGAAGGAC
ATATGGGAGGGCAAATCATTTAAAACATCAGAATGAGTATTTGGTTTAGAGTTTGGCAACATATGCCCAT
ATGCTGGCTGCCATGAACAAAGGTTGGCTATAAAGAGGTCATCAGTATATGAAACAGCCCCCTGCTGTCC
ATTCCTTATTCCATAGAAAAGCCTTGACTTGAGGTTAGATTTTTTTTATATTTTGTTTTGTGTTATTTTT
TTCTTTAACATCCCTAAAATTTTCCTTACATGTTTTACTAGCCAGATTTTTCCTCCTCTCCTGACTACTC
CCAGTCATAGCTGTCCCTCTTCTCTTATGGAGATCCCTCGACCTGCAGCCCAAGCTTGGCGTAATCATGG
TCATAGCTGTTTCCTGTGTGAAATTGTTATCCGCTCACAATTCCACACAACATACGAGCCGGAAGCATAA
AGTGTAAAGCCTGGGGTGCCTAATGAGTGAGCTAACTCACATTAATTGCGTTGCGCTCACTGCCCGCTTT
CCAGTCGGGAAACCTGTCGTGCCAGCGGATCGACAGTACTAAGCTTGGTCTAATACCCAATCTCTCGTCT
TATCCAGATGTTTTATACGCCTCTGGCCCGTGTCTCAAAATCTCTGATGTTACATTGCACAAGATAAAAT
AATATCATCATGAACAATAAAACTGTCTGCTTACATAAACAGTAATACAAGGGGTGTTATGAGCCATATT
CAACGGGAAACGTCGAGGCCGCGATTAAATTCCAACATGGATGCTGATTTATATGGGTATAAATGGGCTC
GCGATAATGTCGGGCAATCAGGTGCGACAATCTATCGCTTGTATGGGAAGCCCGATGCGCCAGAGTTGTT
TCTGAAACATGGCAAAGGTAGCGTTGCCAATGATGTTACAGATGAGATGGTCAGACTAAACTGGCTGACG
GAATTTATGCCTCTTCCGACCATCAAGCATTTTATCCGTACTCCTGATGATGCATGGTTACTCACCACTG
CGATCCCCGGAAAAACAGCATTCCAGGTATTAGAAGAATATCCTGATTCAGGTGAAAATATTGTTGATGC
GCTGGCAGTGTTCCTGCGCCGGTTGCATTCGATTCCTGTTTGTAATTGTCCTTTTAACAGCGATCGCGTA
TTTCGTCTCGCTCAGGCGCAATCACGAATGAATAACGGTTTGGTTGATGCGAGTGATTTTGATGACGAGC
GTAATGGCTGGCCTGTTGAACAAGTCTGGAAAGAAATGCATAAACTTTTGCCATTCTCACCGGATTCAGT
CGTCACTCATGGTGATTTCTCACTTGATAACCTTATTTTTGACGAGGGGAAATTAATAGGTTGTATTGAT
GTTGGACGAGTCGGAATCGCAGACCGATACCAGGATCTTGCCATCCTATGGAACTGCCTCGGTGAGTTTT
CTCCTTCATTACAGAAACGGCTTTTTCAAAAATATGGTATTGATAATCCTGATATGAATAAATTGCAGTT
TCATTTGATGCTCGATGAGTTTTTCTAATCAGAATTGGTTAATTGGTTGTAACACTGGCAGAGCATTACG
CTGACTTGACGGGACGGCGCAAGCTCATGACCAAAATCCCTTAACGTGAGTTACGCGTCGTTCCACTGAG
CGTCAGAGGTATCACTAGTATTACAGAGGTAAGTTATAACAGTCGCCTAACCC
