>Addgene plasmid #103620 | LSB-hsa-miR-539-5p | depositor partial sequence | sequence record 196289 | hsa-miR-539-5p target
ACACACCAAGGATAATTTCTCC
